Addgene plasmid #198752: DiLiCre 2.0
Purpose: A Cre recombinase that is expressed upon doxycycline when combined with the UbC-blasticidine-P2A-TETon-3G transactivator. DiLiCre 2.0 is a cre recombinase that is activated by violet light.
Depositing lab: Jacco van Rheenen. Depositing organization: Netherlands Cancer Institute. Publication: A doxycycline- and light-inducible Cre recombinase mouse model for optogenetic genome editing. Vizoso M, E J Pritchard C, Bombardelli L, van den Broek B, Krimpenfort P, Beijersbergen RL, Jalink K, van Rheenen J. Nat Commun. 2022 Oct 28;13(1):6442. doi: 10.1038/s41467-022-33863-z. PubMed 36307419.
Backbone
  Vector backbone: #71666 pdCas9-DNMT3A-EGFP
  Backbone manufacturer: Vlatka Zoldos
  Backbone size w/o insert (bp): 8020
  Total vector size (bp): 12093
  Vector type: Mammalian Expression, Bacterial Expression, Lentiviral
  Selectable markers: Zeocin ; Bleomycin, Phleomycin
Growth in bacteria
  Bacterial resistance: Ampicillin, 100 μg/mL
  Growth temperature: 37°C
  Growth strain: NEB Stable
  Copy number: Unknown
Gene/Insert
  Gene/Insert name: Cre-PhoCI-ERT2-ERT2 (alt name: DiLiCre 2.0)
  Species: Synthetic
  Insert size (bp): 3686
  Promoter: TRE3GV
  Tag / fusion protein: Cre, kept in a photocleavable site, followed by 2 ERT2 domains. (C terminal on backbone)
  Cloning method: Restriction Enzyme; 5′ cloning site NheI (not destroyed); 3′ cloning site EcoRI (not destroyed)
  Sequencing primers: 5′ GAAGAGGTACACCAGCACCAAAG; 3′ cgaggtcgacggtatcg
Resource information
  A portion of this plasmid was derived from a plasmid made by: backbone: pdCas9-DNMT3A-EGFP (Vlatka Zoldoš), DNA fragments: pCAG-ERT2-PhoCl-Cre-PhoCl-ERT2 (Robert Campbell), TRE-KRAB-dCas9-IRES-GFP (Eric Lander). For more information: see comments
Terms and licenses: Academic/Nonprofit Terms; Industry Terms: Not Available to Industry
Depositor comments: Cloning was performed using a third generation lentiviral plasmid as a backbone (pdCas9-DNMT3A-EGFP (Vlatka Zoldoš, #71666)) digested with NheI-EcoRI and ligated to the following DNA fragments: TREGV 3rd generation promoter (amplified by PCR using TRE-KRAB-dCas9-IRES-GFP (Eric Lander, #85556) as a template and digested with NheI-XmaI), PhoCl-ERT2-Cre-ERT2-PhoCl sequence (pCAG-ERT2-PhoCl-Cre-PhoCl-ERT2 (Robert Campbell, #87694)) digested with XmaI-NotI, and NotI-EcoRI adapter. From construct PhoCl-ERT2-Cre-ERT2-PhoCl, the sequence Cre-PhoCl-ERT2 was amplified. Cre sequence from the original construct lacked the canonical first 16 aminoacids (MANLLTVHQNLPALPV), so we restored them. The synthesized fragment was ligated into the pCAG-ERT2-PhoCl-Cre-PhoCl-ERT2 vector upon PacI and EcoRI digestion. Using this as a template, we amplified Cre-PhoCl-ERT2 sequence to generate a new fragment flanked by PacI and AscI restriction sites. An additional ERT2 domain was synthetized by PCR with AscI and EcoRI ends and one 5′-GSGSGGG flexible linker. Upon digestion, the two fragments were ligated into the pCAG-ERT2-PhoCl-Cre-PhoCl-ERT2 vector upon PacI and EcoRI digestion. Finally, Cre-PhoCl-ERT2(x2) fragment was jumped into the PiggyBac XLone vector system25. To this end, XLone plasmid backbone was PCR and Cre-PhoCl-ERT2(x2) cassette ligated upon NheI-NotI digestion.
How to cite: DiLiCre 2.0 was a gift from Jacco van Rheenen (Addgene plasmid # 198752 ; http://n2t.net/addgene:198752 ; RRID:Addgene_198752)
