[The description below was written by a language model from this plasmid's Addgene catalogue record and pLannotate feature annotations shown in this document.]
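Description:
DiLiCre 2.0 is a 12.1 kb third-generation lentiviral transfer plasmid for mammalian expression of a Cre recombinase under dual doxycycline and light control. It was built in a backbone derived from pdCas9-DNMT3A-EGFP. It is propagated in E. coli through a high-copy ColE1/pUC-type origin with ampicillin resistance, and it also carries an f1 origin. A separate SV40/EM7-driven BleoR cassette, located outside the LTR-flanked region, confers Zeocin, bleomycin and phleomycin resistance. The viral framework consists of a CMV enhancer/promoter fused to a truncated HIV-1 5' LTR, the Ψ packaging signal with a gag fragment, the RRE, cPPT/CTS, WPRE and a truncated 3' LTR followed by a bGH polyadenylation signal. Together these elements support Rev-dependent production and packaging of the vector genome.

The payload is a synthetic fusion, Cre-PhoCl-ERT2-ERT2, placed downstream of the TRE3GV promoter, a third-generation Tet-responsive promoter optimized for retroviral and lentiviral vectors. Transcription therefore requires doxycycline and a Tet-On 3G transactivator, which is supplied from a separate construct. In the fusion protein, Cre (with its canonical N-terminal residues restored, according to the depositor) is joined through the photocleavable protein PhoCl to two tandem ERT2 estrogen-receptor ligand-binding domains separated by a flexible linker. ERT2 domains generally hold fusion partners in the cytoplasm when ligand is absent. Violet light cleaves PhoCl and releases Cre from this tether, so that it can recombine loxP sites. The construct is intended for spatiotemporally controlled, optogenetic genome editing. The depositor comments also describe moving the cassette into a PiggyBac XLone vector, but the annotated sequence shows only the lentiviral configuration.
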