Features (pLannotate 1.2.2; 33 found; start..end, strand, type, name):
      1..380     +  enhancer       CMV enhancer: human cytomegalovirus immediate early enhancer
    381..580     +  promoter       CMV promoter: human cytomegalovirus (CMV) immediate early promoter
    598..778     +  LTR            5' LTR (truncated): truncated 5' long terminal repeat (LTR) from HIV-1
    825..950     +  misc_feature   HIV-1 Ψ: packaging signal of human immunodeficiency virus type 1
    934..1297    +  CDS            HIV-1 gag (fragment): gag protein from human immunodeficiency virus 1; gag
   1443..1676    +  misc_feature   RRE: The Rev response element (RRE) of HIV-1 allows for Rev-dependent mRNA export from the nucleus to the cytoplasm.
   2053..2153    +  CDS            Rev (fragment): human immunodeficiency virus 1 (HIV-1) Rev protein; rev; enhances nuclear export of unspliced and incompletely spliced viral mRNAs
   2203..2320    +  misc_feature   cPPT/CTS: central polypurine tract and central termination sequence of HIV-1
   2393..2742    +  promoter       TRE3GV promoter: 3rd-generation Tet-responsive promoter that can be activated by binding of Tet-On® 3G, optimized for retroviral and lentiviral vectors
   2783..3808    +  CDS            Cre: site-specific recombinase Cre is a site-specific recombinase from bacteriophage P1. Recombination occurs at loxP sequences.
   3814..4539    +  CDS            PhoCl: photocleavable protein that separates into two fragments upon exposure to violet light (Zhang et al., 2017)
   4555..5490    +  CDS            ERT2: mutated ligand-binding domain of the human estrogen receptor (Feil et al., 1997)
   5524..6459    +  CDS            ERT2: mutated ligand-binding domain of the human estrogen receptor (Feil et al., 1997)
   6524..6545    +  misc_feature   MCS (fragment): pBluescript multiple cloning site
   6548..7136    +  misc_feature   WPRE: woodchuck hepatitis virus posttranscriptional regulatory element
   7073..7654    +  CDS            nef (fragment): NEF_HV1H2 - Experimental evidence at protein level: Swiss-Prot protein existence level 1. Extracellular Nef protein targets CD4(+) T-lymphocytes for apoptosis by interacting with CXCR4 surface receptors. From Human immunodeficiency virus type 1 group M subtype B (isolate HXB2) (HIV-1).
   7661..7841    +  LTR            5' LTR (truncated): truncated 5' long terminal repeat (LTR) from HIV-1
   7873..8097    +  polyA_signal   bGH poly(A) signal: bovine growth hormone polyadenylation signal
   8101..8122    +  promoter       SV40 promoter (fragment): SV40 enhancer and early promoter
   8143..8571    +  rep_origin     f1 ori (sequence partly withheld): f1 bacteriophage origin of replication; arrow indicates direction of (+) strand synthesis
   8585..8914    +  promoter       SV40 promoter: SV40 enhancer and early promoter
   8962..9009    +  promoter       EM7 promoter: synthetic bacterial promoter&nbsp
   9028..9402    +  CDS            BleoR: antibiotic-binding protein; Sh ble from Streptoalloteichus hindustanus; confers resistance to bleomycin, phleomycin, and Zeocin™
   9412..9537    +  CDS            ble (fragment): BLE_KLEPN - Experimental evidence at protein level: Swiss-Prot protein existence level 1. Binding protein with a strong affinity to the bleomycin family of antibiotics. Binds to CL990; an antimitotic-antibiotic compound. From Klebsiella pneumoniae.
   9532..9653    +  polyA_signal   SV40 poly(A) signal: SV40 polyadenylation signal
   9724..9746    -  protein_bind   lac operator (fragment): The lac repressor binds to the lac operator to inhibit transcription in E. coli. This inhibition can be relieved by adding lactose or isopropyl-β-D-thiogalactopyranoside (IPTG). lac repressor encoded by lacI
   9750..9780    -  promoter       lac promoter: promoter for the E. coli lac operon
   9795..9816    -  protein_bind   CAP binding site: CAP binding activates transcription in the presence of cAMP. E. coli catabolite activator protein
   9829..9921    -  CDS            lacI (fragment): lac repressor; lacI; The lac repressor binds to the lac operator to inhibit transcription in E. coli. This inhibition can be relieved by adding lactose or isopropyl-β-D-thiogalactopyranoside (IPTG).
  10104..10692   -  rep_origin     ori: high-copy-number ColE1/pMB1/pBR322/pUC origin of replication
  10863..11723   -  CDS            AmpR: β-lactamase; bla; confers resistance to ampicillin, carbenicillin, and related antibiotics
  11724..11828   -  promoter       AmpR promoter: bla
  11887..11939   -  misc_feature   bom (fragment): basis of mobility region from pBR322
>Addgene plasmid #198752 | DiLiCre 2.0 | addgene full sequence | sequence record 397647 | Addgene NGS Result
GACATTGATTATTGACTAGTTATTAATAGTAATCAATTACGGGGTCATTAGTTCATAGCCCATATATGGA
GTTCCGCGTTACATAACTTACGGTAAATGGCCCGCCTGGCTGACCGCCCAACGACCCCCGCCCATTGACG
TCAATAATGACGTATGTTCCCATAGTAACGCCAATAGGGACTTTCCATTGACGTCAATGGGTGGAGTATT
TACGGTAAACTGCCCACTTGGCAGTACATCAAGTGTATCATATGCCAAGTACGCCCCCTATTGACGTCAA
TGACGGTAAATGGCCCGCCTGGCATTATGCCCAGTACATGACCTTATGGGACTTTCCTACTTGGCAGTAC
ATCTACGTATTAGTCATCGCTATTACCATGGTGATGCGGTTTTGGCAGTACATCAATGGGCGTGGATAGC
GGTTTGACTCACGGGGATTTCCAAGTCTCCACCCCATTGACGTCAATGGGAGTTTGTTTTGGCACCAAAA
TCAACGGGACTTTCCAAAATGTCGTAACAACTCCGCCCCATTGACGCAAATGGGCGGTAGGCGTGTACGG
TGGGAGGTCTATATAAGCAGCGCGTTTTGCCTGTACTGGGTCTCTCTGGTTAGACCAGATCTGAGCCTGG
GAGCTCTCTGGCTAACTAGGGAACCCACTGCTTAAGCCTCAATAAAGCTTGCCTTGAGTGCTTCAAGTAG
TGTGTGCCCGTCTGTTGTGTGACTCTGGTAACTAGAGATCCCTCAGACCCTTTTAGTCAGTGTGGAAAAT
CTCTAGCAGTGGCGCCCGAACAGGGACTTGAAAGCGAAAGGGAAACCAGAGGAGCTCTCTCGACGCAGGA
CTCGGCTTGCTGAAGCGCGCACGGCAAGAGGCGAGGGGCGGCGACTGGTGAGTACGCCAAAAATTTTGAC
TAGCGGAGGCTAGAAGGAGAGAGATGGGTGCGAGAGCGTCAGTATTAAGCGGGGGAGAATTAGATCGCGA
TGGGAAAAAATTCGGTTAAGGCCAGGGGGAAAGAAAAAATATAAATTAAAACATATAGTATGGGCAAGCA
GGGAGCTAGAACGATTCGCAGTTAATCCTGGCCTGTTAGAAACATCAGAAGGCTGTAGACAAATACTGGG
ACAGCTACAACCATCCCTTCAGACAGGATCAGAAGAACTTAGATCATTATATAATACAGTAGCAACCCTC
TATTGTGTGCATCAAAGGATAGAGATAAAAGACACCAAGGAAGCTTTAGACAAGATAGAGGAAGAGCAAA
ACAAAAGTAAGACCACCGCACAGCAAGCGGCCGCTGATCTTCAGACCTGGAGGAGGAGATATGAGGGACA
ATTGGAGAAGTGAATTATATAAATATAAAGTAGTAAAAATTGAACCATTAGGAGTAGCACCCACCAAGGC
AAAGAGAAGAGTGGTGCAGAGAGAAAAAAGAGCAGTGGGAATAGGAGCTTTGTTCCTTGGGTTCTTGGGA
GCAGCAGGAAGCACTATGGGCGCAGCGTCAATGACGCTGACGGTACAGGCCAGACAATTATTGTCTGGTA
TAGTGCAGCAGCAGAACAATTTGCTGAGGGCTATTGAGGCGCAACAGCATCTGTTGCAACTCACAGTCTG
GGGCATCAAGCAGCTCCAGGCAAGAATCCTGGCTGTGGAAAGATACCTAAAGGATCAACAGCTCCTGGGG
ATTTGGGGTTGCTCTGGAAAACTCATTTGCACCACTGCTGTGCCTTGGAATGCTAGTTGGAGTAATAAAT
CTCTGGAACAGATTTGGAATCACACGACCTGGATGGAGTGGGACAGAGAAATTAACAATTACACAAGCTT
AATACACTCCTTAATTGAAGAATCGCAAAACCAGCAAGAAAAGAATGAACAAGAATTATTGGAATTAGAT
AAATGGGCAAGTTTGTGGAATTGGTTTAACATAACAAATTGGCTGTGGTATATAAAATTATTCATAATGA
TAGTAGGAGGCTTGGTAGGTTTAAGAATAGTTTTTGCTGTACTTTCTATAGTGAATAGAGTTAGGCAGGG
ATATTCACCATTATCGTTTCAGACCCACCTCCCAACCCCGAGGGGACCCGACAGGCCCGAAGGAATAGAA
GAAGAAGGTGGAGAGAGAGACAGAGACAGATCCATTCGATTAGTGAACGGATCGGCACTGCGTGCGCCAA
TTCTGCAGACAAATGGCAGTATTCATCCACAATTTTAAAAGAAAAGGGGGGATTGGGGGGTACAGTGCAG
GGGAAAGAATAGTAGACATAATAGCAACAGACATACAAACTAAAGAATTACAAAAACAAATTACAAAAAT
TCAAAATTTTCGGGTTTATTACAGGGACAGCAGAGATCCAGTTTGGTTAATTAGCTAGCTAGGGGCCCTT
TCGTCTTCACTCGAGTTTACTCCCTATCAGTGATAGAGAACGTATGAAGAGTTTACTCCCTATCAGTGAT
AGAGAACGTATGCAGACTTTACTCCCTATCAGTGATAGAGAACGTATAAGGAGTTTACTCCCTATCAGTG
ATAGAGAACGTATGACCAGTTTACTCCCTATCAGTGATAGAGAACGTATCTACAGTTTACTCCCTATCAG
TGATAGAGAACGTATATCCAGTTTACTCCCTATCAGTGATAGAGAACGTATGTCGAGGTAGGCGTGTACG
GTGGGCGCCTATAAAAGCAGAGCTCGTTTAGTGAACCGTCAGATCGCCTGGAGCAATTCCACAACACTTT
TGTCTTATACTTACGCGTCTGCAGGATATCAAGTTAATTAATGCCACCATGGCCAATTTACTGACCGTAC
ACCAAAATTTGCCTGCATTACCGGTCGATGCAACGAGTGATGAGGTTCGCAAGAACCTGATGGACATGTT
CAGGGATCGCCAGGCGTTTTCTGAGCATACCTGGAAAATGCTTCTGTCCGTTTGCCGGTCGTGGGCGGCA
TGGTGCAAGTTGAATAACCGGAAATGGTTTCCCGCAGAACCTGAAGATGTTCGCGATTATCTTCTATATC
TTCAGGCGCGCGGTCTGGCAGTAAAAACTATCCAGCAACATTTGGGCCAGCTAAACATGCTTCATCGTCG
GTCCGGGCTGCCACGACCAAGTGACAGCAATGCTGTTTCACTGGTTATGCGGCGGATCCGAAAAGAAAAC
GTTGATGCCGGTGAACGTGCAAAACAGGCTCTAGCGTTCGAACGCACTGATTTCGACCAGGTTCGTTCAC
TCATGGAAAATAGCGATCGCTGCCAGGATATACGTAATCTGGCATTTCTGGGGATTGCTTATAACACCCT
GTTACGTATAGCCGAAATTGCCAGGATCAGGGTTAAAGATATCTCACGTACTGACGGTGGGAGAATGTTA
ATCCATATTGGCAGAACGAAAACGCTGGTTAGCACCGCAGGTGTAGAGAAGGCACTTAGCCTGGGGGTAA
CTAAACTGGTCGAGCGATGGATTTCCGTCTCTGGTGTAGCTGATGATCCGAATAACTACCTGTTTTGCCG
GGTCAGAAAAAATGGTGTTGCCGCGCCATCTGCCACCAGCCAGCTATCAACTCGCGCCCTGGAAGGGATT
TTTGAAGCAACTCATCGATTGATTTACGGCGCTAAGGATGACTCTGGTCAGAGATACCTGGCCTGGTCTG
GACACAGTGCCCGTGTCGGAGCCGCGCGAGATATGGCCCGCGCTGGAGTTTCAATACCGGAGATCATGCA
AGCTGGTGGCTGGACCAATGTAAATATTGTCATGAACTATATCCGTAACCTGGATAGTGAAACAGGGGCA
ATGGTGCGCCTGCTGGAAGATGGCGATTCCGGAGTGATCCCTGACTACTTCAAGCAGAGCTTCCCCGAGG
GCTACAGCTGGGAGCGCAGCATGACCTACGAGGACGGCGGCATCTGCATCGCCACCAACGACATCACAAT
GGAGGGGGACAGCTTCATCAACAAGATCCACTTCAAGGGCACGAACTTCCCCCCCAACGGCCCCGTGATG
CAGAAGAGGACCGTGGGCTGGGAGGCCAGCACCGAGAAGATGTACGAGCGCGACGGCGTGCTGAAGGGCG
ACGTGAAGATGAAGCTGCTGCTGAAGGGCGGCGGCCACTATCGCTGCGACTACCGCACCACCTACAAGGT
CAAGCAGAAGCCCGTAAAGCTGCCCGACTACCACTTCGTGGACCACCGCATCGAGATCCTGAGCCACGAC
AAGGACTACAACAAGGTGAAGCTGTACGAGCACGCCGTGGCCCGCAACTCCACCGACAGTATGGACGAGC
TGTACAAGGGTGGCAGCGGTGGCATGGTGAGCAAGGGCGAGGAGACCATTACAAGCGTGATCAAGCCTGA
CATGAAGAACAAGCTGCGCATGGAGGGCAACGTGAACGGCCACGCCTTCGTGATCGAGGGCGAGGGCAGC
GGCAAGCCCTTCGAGGGCATCCAGACGATTGATTTGGAGGTGAAGGAGGGCGCCCCGCTGCCCTTCGCCT
ACGACATCCTGACCACCGCCTTCCACTACGGCAACCGCGTGTTCACCAAGTACCCACGGGGCAGCGGCAG
CGGCGCTGGAGACATGAGAGCTGCCAACCTTTGGCCAAGCCCGCTCATGATCAAACGCTCTAAGAAGAAC
AGCCTGGCCTTGTCCCTGACGGCCGACCAGATGGTCAGTGCCTTGTTGGATGCTGAGCCCCCCATACTCT
ATTCCGAGTATGATCCTACCAGACCCTTCAGTGAAGCTTCGATGATGGGCTTACTGACCAACCTGGCAGA
CAGGGAGCTGGTTCACATGATCAACTGGGCGAAGAGGGTGCCAGGCTTTGTGGATTTGACCCTCCATGAT
CAGGTCCACCTTCTAGAATGTGCCTGGCTAGAGATCCTGATGATTGGTCTCGTCTGGCGCTCCATGGAGC
ACCCAGTGAAGCTACTGTTTGCTCCTAACTTGCTCTTGGACAGGAACCAGGGAAAATGTGTAGAGGGCAT
GGTGGAGATCTTCGACATGCTGCTGGCTACATCATCTCGGTTCCGCATGATGAATCTGCAGGGAGAGGAG
TTTGTGTGCCTCAAATCTATTATTTTGCTTAATTCTGGAGTGTACACATTTCTGTCCAGCACCCTGAAGT
CTCTGGAAGAGAAGGACCATATCCACCGAGTCCTGGACAAGATCACAGACACTTTGATCCACCTGATGGC
CAAGGCAGGCCTGACCCTGCAGCAGCAGCACCAGCGGCTGGCCCAGCTCCTCCTCATCCTCTCCCACATC
AGGCACATGAGTAACAAAGGCATGGAGCATCTGTACAGCATGAAGTGCAAGAACGTGGTGCCCCTCTATG
ACCTGCTGCTGGAGGCGGCGGACGCCCACCGCCTACATGCGCCCACTAGCCGTGGAGGGGCATCCGTGGA
GGAGGCGGACCAAAGCCACTTGGCCACTGCGGGCTCTACTTCATCGCATTCCTTGCAAAAGTATTACATC
ACGGGGGAGGCAGAGGGTTTCCCTGCCACAGCTGGCAGCGGCAGCGGCGGCGGCGGCGCGCCGGCTGGAG
ACATGAGAGCTGCCAACCTTTGGCCAAGCCCGCTCATGATCAAACGCTCTAAGAAGAACAGCCTGGCCTT
GTCCCTGACGGCCGACCAGATGGTCAGTGCCTTGTTGGATGCTGAGCCCCCCATACTCTATTCCGAGTAT
GATCCTACCAGACCCTTCAGTGAAGCTTCGATGATGGGCTTACTGACCAACCTGGCAGACAGGGAGCTGG
TTCACATGATCAACTGGGCGAAGAGGGTGCCAGGCTTTGTGGATTTGACCCTCCATGATCAGGTCCACCT
TCTAGAATGTGCCTGGCTAGAGATCCTGATGATTGGTCTCGTCTGGCGCTCCATGGAGCACCCAGTGAAG
CTACTGTTTGCTCCTAACTTGCTCTTGGACAGGAACCAGGGAAAATGTGTAGAGGGCATGGTGGAGATCT
TCGACATGCTGCTGGCTACATCATCTCGGTTCCGCATGATGAATCTGCAGGGAGAGGAGTTTGTGTGCCT
CAAATCTATTATTTTGCTTAATTCTGGAGTGTACACATTTCTGTCCAGCACCCTGAAGTCTCTGGAAGAG
AAGGACCATATCCACCGAGTCCTGGACAAGATCACAGACACTTTGATCCACCTGATGGCCAAGGCAGGCC
TGACCCTGCAGCAGCAGCACCAGCGGCTGGCCCAGCTCCTCCTCATCCTCTCCCACATCAGGCACATGAG
TAACAAAGGCATGGAGCATCTGTACAGCATGAAGTGCAAGAACGTGGTGCCCCTCTATGACCTGCTGCTG
GAGGCGGCGGACGCCCACCGCCTACATGCGCCCACTAGCCGTGGAGGGGCATCCGTGGAGGAGACGGACC
AAAGCCACTTGGCCACTGCGGGCTCTACTTCATCGCATTCCTTGCAAAAGTATTACATCACGGGGGAGGC
AGAGGGTTTCCCTGCCACAGCTTGATAGCGGCCGCTAACGATGTGCTGAGGGCAGTCCCCGATCTCGTGC
TTGCCCAAATCCCGAATTCGATATCAAGCTTATCGGTAATCAACCTCTGGATTACAAAATTTGTGAAAGA
TTGACTGGTATTCTTAACTATGTTGCTCCTTTTACGCTATGTGGATACGCTGCTTTAATGCCTTTGTATC
ATGCTATTGCTTCCCGTATGGCTTTCATTTTCTCCTCCTTGTATAAATCCTGGTTGCTGTCTCTTTATGA
GGAGTTGTGGCCCGTTGTCAGGCAACGTGGCGTGGTGTGCACTGTGTTTGCTGACGCAACCCCCACTGGT
TGGGGCATTGCCACCACCTGTCAGCTCCTTTCCGGGACTTTCGCTTTCCCCCTCCCTATTGCCACGGCGG
AACTCATCGCCGCCTGCCTTGCCCGCTGCTGGACAGGGGCTCGGCTGTTGGGCACTGACAATTCCGTGGT
GTTGTCGGGGAAATCATCGTCCTTTCCTTGGCTGCTCGCCTGTGTTGCCACCTGGATTCTGCGCGGGACG
TCCTTCTGCTACGTCCCTTCGGCCCTCAATCCAGCGGACCTTCCTTCCCGCGGCCTGCTGCCGGCTCTGC
GGCCTCTTCCGCGTCTTCGCCTTCGCCCTCAGACGAGTCGGATCTCCCTTTGGGCCGCCTCCCCGCATCG
ATACCGTCGACCTCGAGACCTAGAAAAACATGGAGCAATCACAAGTAGCAATACAGCAGCTACCAATGCT
GATTGTGCCTGGCTAGAAGCACAAGAGGAGGAGGAGGTGGGTTTTCCAGTCACACCTCAGGTACCTTTAA
GACCAATGACTTACAAGGCAGCTGTAGATCTTAGCCACTTTTTAAAAGAAAAGGGGGGACTGGAAGGGCT
AATTCACTCCCAACGAAGACAAGATATCCTTGATCTGTGGATCTACCACACACAAGGCTACTTCCCTGAT
TGGCAGAACTACACACCAGGGCCAGGGATCAGATATCCACTGACCTTTGGATGGTGCTACAAGCTAGTAC
CAGTTGAGCAAGAGAAGGTAGAAGAAGCCAATGAAGGAGAGAACACCCGCTTGTTACACCCTGTGAGCCT
GCATGGGATGGATGACCCGGAGAGAGAAGTATTAGAGTGGAGGTTTGACAGCCGCCTAGCATTTCATCAC
ATGGCCCGAGAGCTGCATCCGGACTGTACTGGGTCTCTCTGGTTAGACCAGATCTGAGCCTGGGAGCTCT
CTGGCTAACTAGGGAACCCACTGCTTAAGCCTCAATAAAGCTTGCCTTGAGTGCTTCAAGTAGTGTGTGC
CCGTCTGTTGTGTGACTCTGGTAACTAGAGATCCCTCAGACCCTTTTAGTCAGTGTGGAAAATCTCTAGC
AGGGCCCGTTTAAACCCGCTGATCAGCCTCGACTGTGCCTTCTAGTTGCCAGCCATCTGTTGTTTGCCCC
TCCCCCGTGCCTTCCTTGACCCTGGAAGGTGCCACTCCCACTGTCCTTTCCTAATAAAATGAGGAAATTG
CATCGCATTGTCTGAGTAGGTGTCATTCTATTCTGGGGGGTGGGGTGGGGCAGGACAGCAAGGGGGAGGA
TTGGGAAGACAATAGCAGGCATGCTGGGGATGCGGTGGGCTCTATGGCTTCTGAGGCGGAAAGAACCAGC
TGGGGCTCTAGGGGGTATCCCC
[124 nt withheld, positions 8143-8266]
C
[91 nt withheld, positions 8268-8358]
A
[49 nt withheld, positions 8360-8408]
CCTTTGACGTTGGAGTCCACGTTCTTT
[37 nt withheld, positions 8436-8472]
ACCCTATCTCGGTCTATTCTTTTGATTTATAAGGGATTTTGCCGATTTCGGCCTATTGGTTAAAAAATGA
GCTGATTTAACAAAAATTTAACGCGAATTAATTCTGTGGAATGTGTGTCAGTTAGGGTGTGGAAAGTCCC
CAGGCTCCCCAGCAGGCAGAAGTATGCAAAGCATGCATCTCAATTAGTCAGCAACCAGGTGTGGAAAGTC
CCCAGGCTCCCCAGCAGGCAGAAGTATGCAAAGCATGCATCTCAATTAGTCAGCAACCATAGTCCCGCCC
CTAACTCCGCCCATCCCGCCCCTAACTCCGCCCAGTTCCGCCCATTCTCCGCCCCATGGCTGACTAATTT
TTTTTATTTATGCAGAGGCCGAGGCCGCCTCTGCCTCTGAGCTATTCCAGAAGTAGTGAGGAGGCTTTTT
TGGAGGCCTAGGCTTTTGCAAAAAGCTCCCGGGAGCTTGTATATCCATTTTCGGATCTGATCAGCACGTG
TTGACAATTAATCATCGGCATAGTATATCGGCATAGTATAATACGACAAGGTGAGGAACTAAACCATGGC
CAAGTTGACCAGTGCCGTTCCGGTGCTCACCGCGCGCGACGTCGCCGGAGCGGTCGAGTTCTGGACCGAC
CGGCTCGGGTTCTCCCGGGACTTCGTGGAGGACGACTTCGCCGGTGTGGTCCGGGACGACGTGACCCTGT
TCATCAGCGCGGTCCAGGACCAGGTGGTGCCGGACAACACCCTGGCCTGGGTGTGGGTGCGCGGCCTGGA
CGAGCTGTACGCCGAGTGGTCGGAGGTCGTGTCCACGAACTTCCGGGACGCCTCCGGGCCGGCCATGACC
GAGATCGGCGAGCAGCCGTGGGGGCGGGAGTTCGCCCTGCGCGACCCGGCCGGCAACTGCGTGCACTTCG
TGGCCGAGGAGCAGGACTGACACGTGCTACGAGATTTCGATTCCACCGCCGCCTTCTATGAAAGGTTGGG
CTTCGGAATCGTTTTCCGGGACGCCGGCTGGATGATCCTCCAGCGCGGGGATCTCATGCTGGAGTTCTTC
GCCCACCCCAACTTGTTTATTGCAGCTTATAATGGTTACAAATAAAGCAATAGCATCACAAATTTCACAA
ATAAAGCATTTTTTTCACTGCATTCTAGTTGTGGTTTGTCCAAACTCATCAATGTATCTTATCATGTCTG
TATACCGTCGACCTCTAGCTAGAGCTTGGCGTAATCATGGTCATAGCTGTTTCCTGTGTGAAATTGTTAT
CCGCTCACAATTCCACACAACATACGAGCCGGAAGCATAAAGTGTAAAGCCTGGGGTGCCTAATGAGTGA
GCTAACTCACATTAATTGCGTTGCGCTCACTGCCCGCTTTCCAGTCGGGAAACCTGTCGTGCCAGCTGCA
TTAATGAATCGGCCAACGCGCGGGGAGAGGCGGTTTGCGTATTGGGCGCTCTTCCGCTTCCTCGCTCACT
GACTCGCTGCGCTCGGTCGTTCGGCTGCGGCGAGCGGTATCAGCTCACTCAAAGGCGGTAATACGGTTAT
CCACAGAATCAGGGGATAACGCAGGAAAGAACATGTGAGCAAAAGGCCAGCAAAAGGCCAGGAACCGTAA
AAAGGCCGCGTTGCTGGCGTTTTTCCATAGGCTCCGCCCCCCTGACGAGCATCACAAAAATCGACGCTCA
AGTCAGAGGTGGCGAAACCCGACAGGACTATAAAGATACCAGGCGTTTCCCCCTGGAAGCTCCCTCGTGC
GCTCTCCTGTTCCGACCCTGCCGCTTACCGGATACCTGTCCGCCTTTCTCCCTTCGGGAAGCGTGGCGCT
TTCTCATAGCTCACGCTGTAGGTATCTCAGTTCGGTGTAGGTCGTTCGCTCCAAGCTGGGCTGTGTGCAC
GAACCCCCCGTTCAGCCCGACCGCTGCGCCTTATCCGGTAACTATCGTCTTGAGTCCAACCCGGTAAGAC
ACGACTTATCGCCACTGGCAGCAGCCACTGGTAACAGGATTAGCAGAGCGAGGTATGTAGGCGGTGCTAC
AGAGTTCTTGAAGTGGTGGCCTAACTACGGCTACACTAGAAGAACAGTATTTGGTATCTGCGCTCTGCTG
AAGCCAGTTACCTTCGGAAAAAGAGTTGGTAGCTCTTGATCCGGCAAACAAACCACCGCTGGTAGCGGTG
GTTTTTTTGTTTGCAAGCAGCAGATTACGCGCAGAAAAAAAGGATCTCAAGAAGATCCTTTGATCTTTTC
TACGGGGTCTGACGCTCAGTGGAACGAAAACTCACGTTAAGGGATTTTGGTCATGAGATTATCAAAAAGG
ATCTTCACCTAGATCCTTTTAAATTAAAAATGAAGTTTTAAATCAATCTAAAGTATATATGAGTAAACTT
GGTCTGACAGTTACCAATGCTTAATCAGTGAGGCACCTATCTCAGCGATCTGTCTATTTCGTTCATCCAT
AGTTGCCTGACTCCCCGTCGTGTAGATAACTACGATACGGGAGGGCTTACCATCTGGCCCCAGTGCTGCA
ATGATACCGCGAGACCCACGCTCACCGGCTCCAGATTTATCAGCAATAAACCAGCCAGCCGGAAGGGCCG
AGCGCAGAAGTGGTCCTGCAACTTTATCCGCCTCCATCCAGTCTATTAATTGTTGCCGGGAAGCTAGAGT
AAGTAGTTCGCCAGTTAATAGTTTGCGCAACGTTGTTGCCATTGCTACAGGCATCGTGGTGTCACGCTCG
TCGTTTGGTATGGCTTCATTCAGCTCCGGTTCCCAACGATCAAGGCGAGTTACATGATCCCCCATGTTGT
GCAAAAAAGCGGTTAGCTCCTTCGGTCCTCCGATCGTTGTCAGAAGTAAGTTGGCCGCAGTGTTATCACT
CATGGTTATGGCAGCACTGCATAATTCTCTTACTGTCATGCCATCCGTAAGATGCTTTTCTGTGACTGGT
GAGTACTCAACCAAGTCATTCTGAGAATAGTGTATGCGGCGACCGAGTTGCTCTTGCCCGGCGTCAATAC
GGGATAATACCGCGCCACATAGCAGAACTTTAAAAGTGCTCATCATTGGAAAACGTTCTTCGGGGCGAAA
ACTCTCAAGGATCTTACCGCTGTTGAGATCCAGTTCGATGTAACCCACTCGTGCACCCAACTGATCTTCA
GCATCTTTTACTTTCACCAGCGTTTCTGGGTGAGCAAAAACAGGAAGGCAAAATGCCGCAAAAAAGGGAA
TAAGGGCGACACGGAAATGTTGAATACTCATACTCTTCCTTTTTCAATATTATTGAAGCATTTATCAGGG
TTATTGTCTCATGAGCGGATACATATTTGAATGTATTTAGAAAAATAAACAAATAGGGGTTCCGCGCACA
TTTCCCCGAAAAGTGCCACCTGACGTCGACGGATCGGGAGATCTCCCGATCCCCTATGGTGCACTCTCAG
TACAATCTGCTCTGATGCCGCATAGTTAAGCCAGTATCTGCTCCCTGCTTGTGTGTTGGAGGTCGCTGAG
TAGTGCGCGAGCAAAATTTAAGCTACAACAAGGCAAGGCTTGACCGACAATTGCATGAAGAATCTGCTTA
GGGTTAGGCGTTTTGCGCTGCTTCGCGATGTACGGGCCAGATATACGCGTT
